>Addgene plasmid #198846 | pGL3-MTS-COX3-W16-L17-G1333C-UGI-Puro | addgene full sequence | sequence record 391821 | Addgene NGS Result
ACGCGTTGACATTGATTATTGACTAGTTATTAATAGTAATCAATTACGGGGTCATTAGTTCATAGCCCAT
ATATGGAGTTCCGCGTTACATAACTTACGGTAAATGGCCCGCCTGGCTGACCGCCCAACGACCCCCGCCC
ATTGACGTCAATAATGACGTATGTTCCCATAGTAACGCCAATAGGGACTTTCCATTGACGTCAATGGGTG
GAGTATTTACGGTAAACTGCCCACTTGGCAGTACATCAAGTGTATCATATGCCAAGTACGCCCCCTATTG
ACGTCAATGACGGTAAATGGCCCGCCTGGCATTATGCCCAGTACATGACCTTATGGGACTTTCCTACTTG
GCAGTACATCTACGTATTAGTCATCGCTATTACCATGGTGATGCGGTTTTGGCAGTACATCAATGGGCGT
GGATAGCGGTTTGACTCACGGGGATTTCCAAGTCTCCACCCCATTGACGTCAATGGGAGTTTGTTTTGGC
ACCAAAATCAACGGGACTTTCCAAAATGTCGTAACAACTCCGCCCCATTGACGCAAATGGGCGGTAGGCG
TGTACGGTGGGAGGTCTATATAAGCAGAGCTCTCTGGCTAACTAGAGAACCCACTGCTTACTGGCTTATC
GAAATTAATACGACTCACTATAGGGAGACAAGCTGGCTAGACCATGTTGGGGTTTGTGGGTCGGGTGGCC
GCTGCTCCGGCCTCCGGGGCCTTGCGGAGACTCACCCCTTCAGCGTCGCTGCCCCCAGCTCAGCTCTTAC
TGCGGGCCGCTCCGACGGCGGTCCATCCTGTCAGGGACTATGCGGCGCAAACATCTGAGAGCGGCGGAGG
CGGGAGCCCCGGCGCGGCCGCTGACTACAAGGATGACGACGATAAAGGTAGCGTGGATCTACGCACGCTC
GGCTACAGCCAGCAGCAACAGGAGAAGATCAAACCGAAGGTTCGTTCGACAGTGGCGCAGCACCACGAGG
CACTGGTCGGCCATGGGTTTACACACGCGCACATCGTTGCGCTCAGCCAACACCCGGCAGCGTTAGGGAC
CGTCGCTGTCAAGTATCAGGACATGATCGCAGCGTTGCCAGAGGCGACACACGAAGCGATCGTTGGCGTC
GGCAAACAGTGGTCCGGCGCACGCGCTCTGGAGGCCTTGCTCACGGTGGCGGGAGAGTTGAGAGGTCCAC
CGTTACAGTTGGACACAGGCCAACTTCTCAAGATTGCAAAACGTGGCGGCGTGACCGCAGTGGAGGCAGT
GCATGCATGGCGCAATGCACTGACGGGTGCCCCCCTGAACCTGACCCCGGAGCAGGTGGTGGCCATCGCT
AGTAATATTGGTGGCAAACAGGCTCTTGAGACGGTTCAGCGCCTCCTTCCAGTTCTCTGTCAAGCCCACG
GACTCACCCCAGATCAAGTTGTAGCGATTGCTAGTCATGACGGTGGCAAACAGGCTCTTGAAACCGTCCA
ACGCCTTCTACCAGTTCTCTGTCAAGCCCACGGACTAACCCCAGCGCAGGTTGTAGCGATTGCTAGTCAT
GACGGTGGCAAACAGGCTCTTGAAACCGTCCAACGCCTTCTACCAGTTCTCTGTCAAGCCCACGGACTAA
CCCCAGCGCAAGTTGTAGCGATTGCTAGTAATATTGGTGGCAAACAGGCTCTTGAGACGGTTCAGCGCCT
CCTTCCAGTTCTCTGTCAAGCCCACGGACTCACCCCAGATCAAGTGGTAGCGATTGCTAGTAATGGGGGT
GGCAAACAGGCTCTTGAGACTGTTCAGCGCCTTCTACCAGTTCTCTGTCAAGCCCACGGCCTGACGCCCG
AGCAAGTTGTAGCGATTGCTAGTAATATTGGTGGCAAACAGGCTCTTGAGACGGTTCAGCGCCTCCTTCC
AGTTCTCTGTCAAGCCCACGGACTCACCCCAGATCAAGTTGTAGCGATTGCTAGTAATGGGGGTGGCAAA
CAGGCTCTTGAGACTGTTCAGCGCCTTCTACCAGTTCTCTGTCAAGCCCACGGCCTGACGCCCGAGCAAG
TTGTAGCGATTGCTAGTAATATTGGTGGCAAACAGGCTCTTGAGACGGTTCAGCGCCTCCTTCCAGTTCT
CTGTCAAGCCCACGGACTCACCCCAGATCAAGTTGTAGCAATTGCTAGTAACAATGGTGGCAAACAGGCT
CTTGAAACCGTACAGCGCCTACTGCCAGTTCTCTGTCAAGCCCACGGTCTGACTCCGGAGCAAGTTGTAG
CGATTGCTAGTAATGGGGGTGGCAAACAGGCTCTTGAGACTGTTCAGCGCCTTCTACCAGTTCTCTGTCA
AGCCCACGGCCTGACGCCCGAGCAAGTTGTAGCGATTGCTAGTAATATTGGTGGCAAACAGGCTCTTGAG
ACGGTTCAGCGCCTCCTTCCAGTTCTCTGTCAAGCCCACGGACTCACCCCAGATCAAGTTGTAGCGATTG
CTAGTAATATTGGTGGCAAACAGGCTCTTGAGACGGTTCAGCGCCTCCTTCCAGTTCTCTGTCAAGCCCA
CGGACTCACCCCAGATCAAGTTGTAGCGATAGCCAGTAATATTGGTGGCAAACAGGCTCTTGAGACGGTT
CAGCGCCTCCTTCCAGTTCTCTGTCAAGCCCACGGACTCACCCCAGATCAAGTTGTAGCGATTGCTAGTC
ATGACGGTGGCAAACAGGCTCTTGAAACCGTCCAACGCCTTCTACCAGTTCTCTGTCAAGCCCACGGACT
AACCCCAGCGCAAGTTGTAGCGATTGCAAGTCATGACGGTGGCAAACAGGCTCTTGAAACCGTCCAACGC
CTTCTACCAGTTCTCTGTCAAGCCCACGGACTAACCCCAGCGCAAGTTGTAGCGATTGCTAGTCATGACG
GTGGCAAACAGGCTCTTGAAACCGTCCAACGCCTTCTACCAGTTCTCTGTCAAGCCCACGGACTAACCCC
AGCGCAAGTTGTAGCGATTGCTTCCAATATTGGCGGCAGGCCGGCGCTGGAGAGCATTGTTGCCCAGTTA
TCTCGCCCTGATCCGGCGTTGGCCGCGTTGACCAACGACCACCTCGTCGCCTTGGCCTGCCTCGGCGGAC
GTCCTGCGCTGGATGCAGTGAAAAAGGGATTGGGAGGCTCCCCAACCCCCTACCCTAACTATGCCAATGC
AGGACACGTGGAGGGACAGAGCGCCCTGTTCATGCGGGATAACGGCATCTCCGAGGGCCTGGTGTTCCAC
AACAATCCCGAGGGCACCTGCGGCTTTTGCGTGAACATGACCGAGACACTGCTGCCCGAGAATGCCAAGA
TGACAGTGGTGCCACCTGAGGGAGCAATCCCTGTGAAGAGAGGCGCCACCGGCGAGACAAAGGTGTTTAC
CGGCAACTCTAATAGCCCTAAGTCCCCAACAAAGGGCGGCTGCTCTGGAGGCAGCACCAACCTGTCTGAC
ATCATCGAGAAGGAGACAGGCAAGCAGCTGGTCATCCAGGAGAGCATCCTGATGCTGCCCGAAGAAGTCG
AAGAAGTGATCGGAAACAAGCCTGAGAGCGATATCCTGGTCCATACCGCCTACGACGAGAGTACCGACGA
AAATGTGATGCTGCTGACATCCGACGCCCCAGAGTATAAGCCCTGGGCTCTGGTCATCCAGGATTCCAAC
GGAGAGAACAAAATCAAAATGCTGTAATCTAGAGGGCCCGTTTAAACCCGCTGATCAGCCTCGACTGTGC
CTTCTAGTTGCCAGCCATCTGTTGTTTGCCCCTCCCCCGTGCCTTCCTTGACCCTGGAAGGTGCCACTCC
CACTGTCCTTTCCTAATAAAATGAGGAAATTGCATCGCATTGTCTGAGTAGGTGTCATTCTATTCTGGGG
GGTGGGGTGGGGCAGGACAGCAAGGGGGAGGATTGGGAAGACAATAGCAGGCATGCTGGGGATGCGGTGG
GCTCTATGGCTCGAGGGGGTTGGGGTTGCGCCTTTTCCAAGGCAGCCCTGGGTTTGCGCAGGGACGCGGC
TGCTCTGGGCGTGGTTCCGGGAAACGCAGCGGCGCCGACCCTGGGACTCGCACATTCTTCACGTCCGTTC
GCAGCGTCACCCGGATCTTCGCCGCTACCCTTGTGGGCCCCCCGGCGACGCTTCCTGCTCCGCCCCTAAG
TCGGGAAGGTTCCTTGCGGTTCGCGGCGTGCCGGACGTGACAAACGGAAGCCGCACGTCTCACTAGTACC
CTCGCAGACGGACAGCGCCAGGGAGCAATGGCAGCGCGCCGACCGCGATGGGCTGTGGCCAATAGCGGCT
GCTCAGCAGGGCGCGCCGAGAGCAGCGGCCGGGAAGGGGCGGTGCGGGAGGCGGGGTGTGGGGCGGTAGT
GTGGGCCCTGTTCCTGCCCGCGCGGTGTTCCGCATTCTGCAAGCCTCCGGAGCGCACGTCGGCAGTCGGC
TCCCTCGTTGACCGAATCACCGACCTCTCTCCCCAGGGGGATCCACCGGAGCTTACCATGACCGAGTACA
AGCCCACGGTGCGCCTCGCCACCCGCGACGACGTCCCCAGGGCCGTACGCACCCTCGCCGCCGCGTTCGC
CGACTACCCCGCCACGCGCCACACCGTCGATCCGGACCGCCACATCGAGCGGGTCACCGAGCTGCAAGAA
CTCTTCCTCACGCGCGTCGGGCTCGACATCGGCAAGGTGTGGGTCGCGGACGACGGCGCCGCGGTGGCGG
TCTGGACCACGCCGGAGAGCGTCGAAGCGGGGGCGGTGTTCGCCGAGATCGGCCCGCGCATGGCCGAGTT
GAGCGGTTCCCGGCTGGCCGCGCAGCAACAGATGGAAGGCCTCCTGGCGCCGCACCGGCCCAAGGAGCCC
GCGTGGTTCCTGGCCACCGTCGGCGTCTCGCCCGACCACCAGGGCAAGGGTCTGGGCAGCGCCGTCGTGC
TCCCCGGAGTGGAGGCGGCCGAGCGCGCCGGGGTGCCCGCCTTCCTGGAAACCTCCGCGCCCCGCAACCT
CCCCTTCTACGAGCGGCTCGGCTTCACCGTCACCGCCGACGTCGAGGTGCCCGAAGGACCGCGCACCTGG
TGCATGACCCGCAAGCCCGGTGCCTGACGCCCGCCCCACGACCCGCAGCGCCCGACCGAAAGGAGCGCAC
GACCCCATGCATCGGTACCTTTAAGACCAATGACTTACAAGGCAGCTGTAGATCTTAGCCACTTTCTAGA
GTCGGGGCGGCCGGCCGCTTCGAGCAGACATGATAAGATACATTGATGAGTTTGGACAAACCACAACTAG
AATGCAGTGAAAAAAATGCTTTATTTGTGAAATTTGTGATGCTATTGCTTTATTTGTAACCATTATAAGC
TGCAATAAACAAGTTAACAACAACAATTGCATTCATTTTATGTTTCAGGTTCAGGGGGAGGTGTGGGAGG
TTTTTTAAAGCAAGTAAAACCTCTACAAATGTGGTAAAATCGATAAGGATCCGTCGACCGATGCCCTTGA
GAGCCTTCAACCCAGTCAGCTCCTTCCGGTGGGCGCGGGGCATGACTATCGTCGCCGCACTTATGACTGT
CTTCTTTATCATGCAACTCGTAGGACAGGTGCCGGCAGCGCTCTTCCGCTTCCTCGCTCACTGACTCGCT
GCGCTCGGTCGTTCGGCTGCGGCGAGCGGTATCAGCTCACTCAAAGGCGGTAATACGGTTATCCACAGAA
TCAGGGGATAACGCAGGAAAGAACATGTGAGCAAAAGGCCAGCAAAAGGCCAGGAACCGTAAAAAGGCCG
CGTTGCTGGCGTTTTTCCATAGGCTCCGCCCCCCTGACGAGCATCACAAAAATCGACGCTCAAGTCAGAG
GTGGCGAAACCCGACAGGACTATAAAGATACCAGGCGTTTCCCCCTGGAAGCTCCCTCGTGCGCTCTCCT
GTTCCGACCCTGCCGCTTACCGGATACCTGTCCGCCTTTCTCCCTTCGGGAAGCGTGGCGCTTTCTCATA
GCTCACGCTGTAGGTATCTCAGTTCGGTGTAGGTCGTTCGCTCCAAGCTGGGCTGTGTGCACGAACCCCC
CGTTCAGCCCGACCGCTGCGCCTTATCCGGTAACTATCGTCTTGAGTCCAACCCGGTAAGACACGACTTA
TCGCCACTGGCAGCAGCCACTGGTAACAGGATTAGCAGAGCGAGGTATGTAGGCGGTGCTACAGAGTTCT
TGAAGTGGTGGCCTAACTACGGCTACACTAGAAGAACAGTATTTGGTATCTGCGCTCTGCTGAAGCCAGT
TACCTTCGGAAAAAGAGTTGGTAGCTCTTGATCCGGCAAACAAACCACCGCTGGTAGCGGTGGTTTTTTT
GTTTGCAAGCAGCAGATTACGCGCAGAAAAAAAGGATCTCAAGAAGATCCTTTGATCTTTTCTACGGGGT
CTGACGCTCAGTGGAACGAAAACTCACGTTAAGGGATTTTGGTCATGAGATTATCAAAAAGGATCTTCAC
CTAGATCCTTTTAAATTAAAAATGAAGTTTTAAATCAATCTAAAGTATATATGAGTAAACTTGGTCTGAC
AGTTACCAATGCTTAATCAGTGAGGCACCTATCTCAGCGATCTGTCTATTTCGTTCATCCATAGTTGCCT
GACTCCCCGTCGTGTAGATAACTACGATACGGGAGGGCTTACCATCTGGCCCCAGTGCTGCAATGATACC
GCGGGACCCACGCTCACCGGCTCCAGATTTATCAGCAATAAACCAGCCAGCCGGAAGGGCCGAGCGCAGA
AGTGGTCCTGCAACTTTATCCGCCTCCATCCAGTCTATTAATTGTTGCCGGGAAGCTAGAGTAAGTAGTT
CGCCAGTTAATAGTTTGCGCAACGTTGTTGCCATTGCTACAGGCATCGTGGTGTCACGCTCGTCGTTTGG
TATGGCTTCATTCAGCTCCGGTTCCCAACGATCAAGGCGAGTTACATGATCCCCCATGTTGTGCAAAAAA
GCGGTTAGCTCCTTCGGTCCTCCGATCGTTGTCAGAAGTAAGTTGGCCGCAGTGTTATCACTCATGGTTA
TGGCAGCACTGCATAATTCTCTTACTGTCATGCCATCCGTAAGATGCTTTTCTGTGACTGGTGAGTACTC
AACCAAGTCATTCTGAGAATAGTGTATGCGGCGACCGAGTTGCTCTTGCCCGGCGTCAATACGGGATAAT
ACCGCGCCACATAGCAGAACTTTAAAAGTGCTCATCATTGGAAAACGTTCTTCGGGGCGAAAACTCTCAA
GGATCTTACCGCTGTTGAGATCCAGTTCGATGTAACCCACTCGTGCACCCAACTGATCTTCAGCATCTTT
TACTTTCACCAGCGTTTCTGGGTGAGCAAAAACAGGAAGGCAAAATGCCGCAAAAAAGGGAATAAGGGCG
ACACGGAAATGTTGAATACTCATACTCTTCCTTTTTCAATATTATTGAAGCATTTATCAGGGTTATTGTC
TCATGAGCGGATACATATTTGAATGTATTTAGAAAAATAAACAAATAGGGGTTCCGCGCACATTTCCCCG
AAAAGTGCCACCTG
Features (pLannotate 1.2.2; 18 found; start..end, strand, type, name):
      8..387     +  enhancer       CMV enhancer: human cytomegalovirus immediate early enhancer
    388..591     +  promoter       CMV promoter: human cytomegalovirus (CMV) immediate early promoter
    587..620     +  LTR            5' LTR (truncated) (fragment): truncated 5' long terminal repeat (LTR) from HIV-1
    636..654     +  promoter       T7 promoter: promoter for bacteriophage T7 RNA polymerase
    698..1402    +  CDS            avrXa10 (fragment): AVX10_XANOO - Experimental evidence at protein level: Swiss-Prot protein existence level 1. Avirulence protein. Induces the hypersensitive response (HR)in rice plants carrying the resistance gene Xa10. Activity depends on the presence of the core repeat domains; replacement with repeat domains from other proteins (AvrBs3 of X.euvesicatoria (AC P14727) or AvrXa7 of this organism) does not elicit the HR. Probably acts as a transcription factor in its host plant (rice) to induce plant resistance or disease. From Xanthomonas oryzae pv. oryzae.
   2993..3124    +  CDS            avrBs3 (fragment): AVRB3_XANEU - Experimental evidence at protein level: Swiss-Prot protein existence level 1. Avirulence protein. Acts as a transcription factor in C.annuum plants. In susceptible plants lacking the Bs3 resistance gene induces expression of a number of genes, including genes homologous to a family of auxin-induced genes, alpha-expansin genes, pectate lyase, anthocyanidin glucoside rhamnosyl transferase and at least one transcription factor, UPA20. Their expression leads to plant hypertrophy in mesophyll cells, probably mainly mediated by UPA20 (PubMed:17962565). In resistant plants induces the h
   3116..3403    +  CDS            dddA (fragment): DDDA_BURC1 - Experimental evidence at protein level: Swiss-Prot protein existence level 1. Toxic component of a toxin-immunity protein module, which functions as a cellular contact-dependent growth inhibition (CDI) system. CDI modules allow bacteria to communicate with and inhibit the growth of closely related neighboring bacteria in a contact-dependent fashion. Bacteria that have this module inhibit or kill bacteria without it, giving them a growth advantage. Probably specifically inhibited by cognate immunity protein DddI (Probable). The C-terminal 163 residue fragment has double-stranded DN
   3416..3664    +  CDS            UGI: UNGI_BPPB2 - Experimental evidence at protein level: Swiss-Prot protein existence level 1. This protein binds specifically and reversibly to the host uracil-DNA glycosylase, preventing removal of uracil residues from PBS2 DNA by the host uracil-excision repair system. From Bacillus phage PBS2 (Bacteriophage PBS2).
   3705..3929    +  polyA_signal   bGH poly(A) signal: bovine growth hormone polyadenylation signal
   3936..4446    +  promoter       hPGK promoter: human phosphoglycerate kinase 1 promoter
   4468..5067    +  CDS            PuroR (fragment): puromycin N-acetyltransferase; pac from Streptomyces; confers resistance to puromycin
   5110..5178    +  CDS            nef (fragment): NEF_HV1Z2 - Experimental evidence at protein level: Swiss-Prot protein existence level 1. Extracellular Nef protein targets CD4(+) T-lymphocytes for apoptosis by interacting with CXCR4 surface receptors. From Human immunodeficiency virus type 1 group M subtype D (isolate Z2/CDC-Z34) (HIV-1).
   5214..5335    -  polyA_signal   SV40 poly(A) signal: SV40 polyadenylation signal
   5358..5426    -  CDS            large T antigen (fragment): large T antigen from SV40 (simian virus 40)
   5442..5574    +  CDS            TcR (fragment): tetracycline efflux protein; tet; confers resistance to tetracycline
   5754..6342    -  rep_origin     ori: high-copy-number ColE1/pMB1/pBR322/pUC origin of replication
   6513..7373    -  CDS            AmpR: β-lactamase; bla; confers resistance to ampicillin, carbenicillin, and related antibiotics
   7374..7478    -  promoter       AmpR promoter: bla
