[The description below was written by a language model from this plasmid's Addgene catalogue record and pLannotate feature annotations shown in this document.]
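Description:
pGL3-MTS-COX3-W16-L17-G1333C-UGI-Puro is a mammalian expression plasmid on a pGL3 backbone that encodes one half of a DddA-derived cytosine base editor (DdCBE) pair directed at the rat mitochondrial COX3 gene. It is maintained in E. coli as a high-copy plasmid through a ColE1/pUC-type origin and selected with ampicillin via the β-lactamase gene and its native promoter.

The editor is driven by the CMV immediate-early enhancer and promoter, with a T7 promoter just upstream of the coding region, and is terminated by a bovine growth hormone polyadenylation signal. The open reading frame is a TALE-based fusion. Annotated fragments matching the Xanthomonas effectors AvrXa10 and AvrBs3 correspond to the TALE N- and C-terminal scaffold regions, and the unannotated stretch between them presumably holds the custom RVD repeat array that recognises the COX3 W16 target site. This is followed by a fragment of the DddA double-stranded DNA cytidine deaminase, which the name indicates is the C-terminal half of the G1333 split, and by a uracil glycosylase inhibitor (UGI) that protects the deaminated base from excision repair. The name also indicates a mitochondrial targeting sequence, although the feature table does not annotate it separately. A second cassette, with the human PGK promoter driving puromycin N-acetyltransferase, allows selection of transfected cells. The short HIV-1 LTR, nef, SV40 large T and TcR fragments appear to be backbone remnants.

When co-delivered with its partner half, which carries the complementary DddA fragment, the construct is intended to convert a TGA tryptophan codon to a TAA stop codon in mtDNA and so ablate COX3 protein in rat C6 cells. The depositor notes that the repetitive RVD array may be poorly suited to NGS verification.
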