Addgene plasmid #198846: pGL3-MTS-COX3-W16-L17-G1333C-UGI-Puro
Purpose: Employ DdCBE-mediated mtDNA editing to ablate mtProtein(COX3) by swapping Trp codon TGA with stop codon TAA in C6 cells
Depositing lab: Bin Shen. Depositing organization: Nanjing Medical University. Publication: A conditional knockout rat resource of mitochondrial protein-coding genes via a DdCBE-induced premature stop codon. Tan L, Qi X, Kong W, Jin J, Lu D, Zhang X, Wang Y, Wang S, Dong W, Shi X, Chen W, Wang J, Li K, Xie Y, Gao L, Guan F, Gao K, Li C, Wang C, Hu Z, Zhang L, Guo X, Shen B, Ma Y. Sci Adv. 2023 Apr 14;9(15):eadf2695. doi: 10.1126/sciadv.adf2695. Epub 2023 Apr 14. PubMed 37058569.
Backbone
  Vector backbone: pGL3
  Vector type: Mammalian Expression
Growth in bacteria
  Bacterial resistance: Ampicillin, 100 μg/mL
  Growth temperature: 37°C
  Growth strain: DH5alpha
  Copy number: High Copy
Gene/Insert
  Gene/Insert name: COX3-W16-L17 TALEN
  Species: R. norvegicus (rat)
  Cloning method: Gibson Cloning
Terms and licenses: Academic/Nonprofit Terms; Industry Terms: Not Available to Industry
Depositor comments: These plasmids may not be suitable for sequencing with NGS, because they contain RVD array. In our lab, we perform Sanger sequencing using the following primers: RVD seq Fwd TGACCGCAGTGGAGGCAGTG; RVD seq Rev TTCACTGCATCCAGCGCAGG
How to cite: pGL3-MTS-COX3-W16-L17-G1333C-UGI-Puro was a gift from Bin Shen (Addgene plasmid # 198846 ; http://n2t.net/addgene:198846 ; RRID:Addgene_198846)
